>Addgene plasmid #221091 | pRS413-TEF1pr-NFAPorig | addgene full sequence | sequence record 438041 | Addgene NGS Result
AAAAAAAAAAATGAAAATCATTACCGAGGCATAAAAAAATATAGAGTGTACTAGAGGAGGCCAAGAGTAA
TAGAAAAAGAAAATTGCGGGAAAGGACTGTGTTATGACTTCCCTGACTAATGCCGTGTTCAAACGATACC
TGGCAGTGACTCCTAGCGCTCACCAAGCTCTTAAAACGGGAATTTATGGTGCACTCTCAGTACAATCTGC
TCTGATGCCGCATAGTTAAGCCAGCCCCGACACCCGCCAACACCCGCTGACGCGCCCTGACGGGCTTGTC
TGCTCCCGGCATCCGCTTACAGACAAGCTGTGACCGTCTCCGGGAGCTGCATGTGTCAGAGGTTTTCACC
GTCATCACCGAAACGCGCGAGACGAAAGGGCCTCGTGATACGCCTATTTTTATAGGTTAATGTCATGATA
ATAATGGTTTCTTAGGGTCCTTTTCATCACGTGCTATAAAAATAATTATAATTTAAATTTTTTAATATAA
ATATATAAATTAAAAATAGAAAGTAAAAAAAGAAATTAAAGAAAAAATAGTTTTTGTTTTCCGAAGATGT
AAAAGACTCTAGGGGGATCGCCAACAAATACTACCTTTTATCTTGCTCTTCCTGCTCTCAGGTATTAATG
CCGAATTGTTTCATCTTGTCTGTGTAGAAGACCACACACGAAAATCCTGTGATTTTACATTTTACTTATC
GTTAATCGAATGTATATCTATTTAATCTGCTTTTCTTGTCTAATAAATATATATGTAAAGTACGCTTTTT
GTTGAAATTTTTTAAACCTTTGTTTATTTTTTTTTCTTCATTCCGTAACTCTTCTACCTTCTTTATTTAC
TTTCTAAAATCCAAATACAAAACATAAAAATAAATAAACACAGAGTAAATTCCCAAATTATTCCATCATT
AAAAGATACGAGGCGCGTGTAAGTTACAGGCAAGCGATCCGTCAGGTGGCACTTTTCGGGGAAATGTGCG
CGGAACCCCTATTTGTTTATTTTTCTAAATACATTCAAATATGTATCCGCTCATGAGACAATAACCCTGA
TAAATGCTTCAATAATATTGAAAAAGGAAGAGTATGAGTATTCAACATTTCCGTGTCGCCCTTATTCCCT
TTTTTGCGGCATTTTGCCTTCCTGTTTTTGCTCACCCAGAAACGCTGGTGAAAGTAAAAGATGCTGAAGA
TCAGTTGGGTGCACGAGTGGGTTACATCGAACTGGATCTCAACAGCGGTAAGATCCTTGAGAGTTTTCGC
CCCGAAGAACGTTTTCCAATGATGAGCACTTTTAAAGTTCTGCTATGTGGCGCGGTATTATCCCGTATTG
ACGCCGGGCAAGAGCAACTCGGTCGCCGCATACACTATTCTCAGAATGACTTGGTTGAGTACTCACCAGT
CACAGAAAAGCATCTTACGGATGGCATGACAGTAAGAGAATTATGCAGTGCTGCCATAACCATGAGTGAT
AACACTGCGGCCAACTTACTTCTGACAACGATCGGAGGACCGAAGGAGCTAACCGCTTTTTTGCACAACA
TGGGGGATCATGTAACTCGCCTTGATCGTTGGGAACCGGAGCTGAATGAAGCCATACCAAACGACGAGCG
TGACACCACGATGCCTGTAGCAATGGCAACAACGTTGCGCAAACTATTAACTGGCGAACTACTTACTCTA
GCTTCCCGGCAACAATTAATAGACTGGATGGAGGCGGATAAAGTTGCAGGACCACTTCTGCGCTCGGCCC
TTCCGGCTGGCTGGTTTATTGCTGATAAATCTGGAGCCGGTGAGCGTGGGTCTCGCGGTATCATTGCAGC
ACTGGGGCCAGATGGTAAGCCCTCCCGTATCGTAGTTATCTACACGACGGGGAGTCAGGCAACTATGGAT
GAACGAAATAGACAGATCGCTGAGATAGGTGCCTCACTGATTAAGCATTGGTAACTGTCAGACCAAGTTT
ACTCATATATACTTTAGATTGATTTAAAACTTCATTTTTAATTTAAAAGGATCTAGGTGAAGATCCTTTT
TGATAATCTCATGACCAAAATCCCTTAACGTGAGTTTTCGTTCCACTGAGCGTCAGACCCCGTAGAAAAG
ATCAAAGGATCTTCTTGAGATCCTTTTTTTCTGCGCGTAATCTGCTGCTTGCAAACAAAAAAACCACCGC
TACCAGCGGTGGTTTGTTTGCCGGATCAAGAGCTACCAACTCTTTTTCCGAAGGTAACTGGCTTCAGCAG
AGCGCAGATACCAAATACTGTTCTTCTAGTGTAGCCGTAGTTAGGCCACCACTTCAAGAACTCTGTAGCA
CCGCCTACATACCTCGCTCTGCTAATCCTGTTACCAGTGGCTGCTGCCAGTGGCGATAAGTCGTGTCTTA
CCGGGTTGGACTCAAGACGATAGTTACCGGATAAGGCGCAGCGGTCGGGCTGAACGGGGGGTTCGTGCAC
ACAGCCCAGCTTGGAGCGAACGACCTACACCGAACTGAGATACCTACAGCGTGAGCTATGAGAAAGCGCC
ACGCTTCCCGAAGGGAGAAAGGCGGACAGGTATCCGGTAAGCGGCAGGGTCGGAACAGGAGAGCGCACGA
GGGAGCTTCCAGGGGGAAACGCCTGGTATCTTTATAGTCCTGTCGGGTTTCGCCACCTCTGACTTGAGCG
TCGATTTTTGTGATGCTCGTCAGGGGGGCGGAGCCTATGGAAAAACGCCAGCAACGCGGCCTTTTTACGG
TTCCTGGCCTTTTGCTGGCCTTTTGCTCACATGTTCTTTCCTGCGTTATCCCCTGATTCTGTGGATAACC
GTATTACCGCCTTTGAGTGAGCTGATACCGCTCGCCGCAGCCGAACGACCGAGCGCAGCGAGTCAGTGAG
CGAGGAAGCGGAAGAGCGCCCAATACGCAAACCGCCTCTCCCCGCGCGTTGGCCGATTCATTAATGCAGC
TGGCACGACAGGTTTCCCGACTGGAAAGCGGGCAGTGAGCGCAACGCAATTAATGTGAGTTAGCTCACTC
ATTAGGCACCCCAGGCTTTACACTTTATGCTTCCGGCTCGTATGTTGTGTGGAATTGTGAGCGGATAACA
ATTTCACACAGGAAACAGCTATGACCATGATTACGCCAAGCGCGCAATTAACCCTCACTAAAGGGAACAA
AAGCTGGAGCTCATAGCTTCAAAATGTTTCTACTCCTTTTTTACTCTTCCAGATTTTCTCGGACTCCGCG
CATCGCCGTACCACTTCAAAACACCCAAGCACAGCATACTAAATTTCCCCTCTTTCTTCCTCTAGGGTGT
CGTTAATTACCCGTACTAAAGGTTTGGAAAAGAAAAAAGAGACCGCCTCGTTTCTTTTTCTTCGTCGAAA
AAGGCAATAAAAATTTTTATCACGTTTCTTTTTCTTGAAAATTTTTTTTTTGATTTTTTTCTCTTTCGAT
GACCTCCCATTGATATTTAAGTTAATAAACGGTCTTCAATTTCTCAAGTTTCAGTTTCATTTTTCTTGTT
CTATTACAACTTTTTTTACTTCTTGCTCATTAGAAAGAAAGCATAGCAATCTAATCTAAGTTTTCTAGAA
CTAGTGGATCCATGCAGGCCGTCGTTACCCAAGAACCTAGTGTTACCGTTAGCCCAGGTGGTACTGTTAT
ACTTACTTGTGGAAGTGGTACGGGTGCCGTCACATCTGGTCATTATGCAAATTGGTTTCAACAAAAACCA
GGACAAGCTCCAAGAGCTTTGATTTTTGATACTGATAAGAAGTATTCTTGGACCCCAGGTAGATTTTCTG
GATCTTTGCTGGGAGCAAAGGCAGCTTTGACAATATCAGATGCTCAGCCTGAGGACGAAGCCGAGTATTA
CTGTTCTCTTAGCGACGTGGATGGCTACTTGTTTGGCGGTGGAACACAACTGACGGTTCTGTCCGGTGGT
GGCGGCTCTGGTGGCGGTGGCAGCGGCGGTGGTGGTTCCGGAGGCGGCGGTTCTCAGGCTGTGGTGACTC
AGGAGCCGTCAGTGACTGTGTCCCCAGGAGGGACAGTCATTCTCACTTGTGGCTCCGGCACTGGAGCTGT
CACCAGTGGTCATTATGCCAACTGGTTCCAGCAGAAGCCTGGCCAAGCCCCCAGGGCACTTATATTTGAC
ACCGACAAGAAGTATTCCTGGACCCCTGGCCGATTCTCAGGCTCCCTCCTTGGGGCCAAGGCTGCCCTGA
CCATCTCGGATGCGCAGCCTGAAGATGAGGCTGAGTATTACTGTTCGCTCTCCGACGTTGACGGTTATCT
GTTCGGAGGAGGCACCCAGCTGACCGTCCTCTCCGAGCAGAAGCTGATCAGCGAGGAGGACCTGGAGCAG
AAGCTGATCAGCGAGGAGGACCTGGCGGGTGCGGGTGCGGGTCGCCCCGGGCTGCAGGAATTCGATATCA
AGCTTATCGATACCGTCGACCTCGAGGGGGGGCCCGGTACCCAATTCGCCCTATAGTGAGTCGTATTACG
CGCGCTCACTGGCCGTCGTTTTACAACGTCGTGACTGGGAAAACCCTGGCGTTACCCAACTTAATCGCCT
TGCAGCACATCCCCCTTTCGCCAGCTGGCGTAATAGCGAAGAGGCCCGCACCGATCGCCCTTCCCAACAG
TTGCGCAGCCTGAATGGCGAATGG
[124 nt withheld, positions 4645-4768]
C
[91 nt withheld, positions 4770-4860]
A
[49 nt withheld, positions 4862-4910]
CCTTTGACGTTGGAGTCCACGTTCTTT
[37 nt withheld, positions 4938-4974]
ACCCTATCTCGGTCTATTCTTTTGATTTATAAGGGATTTTGCCGATTTCGGCCTATTGGTTAAAAAATGA
GCTGATTTAACAAAAATTTAACGCGAATTTTAACAAAATATTAACGCTTACAATTTCCTGATGCGGTATT
TTCTCCTTACGCATCTGTGCGGTATTTCACACCGCATAGATCCGTCGAGTTCAAGAGAAAAAAAAAGAAA
AAGCAAAAAGAAAAAAGGAAAGCGCGCCTCGTTCAGAATGACACGTATAGAATGATGCATTACCTTGTCA
TCTTCAGTATCATACTGTTCGTATACATACTTACTGACATTCATAGGTATACATATATACACATGTATAT
ATATCGTATGCTGCAGCTTTAAATAATCGGTGTCACTACATAAGAACACCTTTGGTGGAGGGAACATCGT
TGGTACCATTGGGCGAGGTGGCTTCTCTTATGGCAACCGCAAGAGCCTTGAACGCACTCTCACTACGGTG
ATGATCATTCTTGCCTCGCAGACAATCAACGTGGAGGGTAATTCTGCTAGCCTCTGCAAAGCTTTCAAGA
AAATGCGGGATCATCTCGCAAGAGAGATCTCCTACTTTCTCCCTTTGCAAACCAAGTTCGACAACTGCGT
ACGGCCTGTTCGAAAGATCTACCACCGCTCTGGAAAGTGCCTCATCCAAAGGCGCAAATCCTGATCCAAA
CCTTTTTACTCCACGCACGGCCCCTAGGGCCTCTTTAAAAGCTTGACCGAGAGCAATCCCGCAGTCTTCA
GTGGTGTGATGGTCGTCTATGTGTAAGTCACCAATGCACTCAACGATTAGCGACCAGCCGGAATGCTTGG
CCAGAGCATGTATCATATGGTCCAGAAACCCTATACCTGTGTGGACGTTAATCACTTGCGATTGTGTGGC
CTGTTCTGCTACTGCTTCTGCCTCTTTTTCTGGGAAGATCGAGTGCTCTATCGCTAGGGGACCACCCTTT
AAAGAGATCGCAATCTGAATCTTGGTTTCATTTGTAATACGCTTTACTAGGGCTTTCTGCTCTGTCATCT
TTGCCTTCGTTTATCTTGCCTGCTCATTTTTTAGTATATTCTTCGAAGAAATCACATTACTTTATATAAT
GTATAATTCATTATGTGATAATGCCAATCGCTAAGAAAAAAAAAGAGTCATCCGCTAGGTGG
Features (pLannotate 1.2.2; 22 found; start..end, strand, type, name):
    104..184     +  CDS            MRM1 (fragment): MRM1_YEAST - Also known as PET56 From Saccharomyces cerevisiae (strain ATCC 204508 / S288c) (Baker's yeast).
    185..234     -  misc_feature   bom (fragment): basis of mobility region from pBR322
    336..371     -  CDS            rop (fragment): Rop protein, which maintains plasmids at low copy number; rop
    446..949     +  misc_feature   CEN/ARS: S. cerevisiae CEN6 centromere fused to an autonomously replicating sequence
    979..1083    +  promoter       AmpR promoter: bla
   1084..1944    +  CDS            AmpR: β-lactamase; bla; confers resistance to ampicillin, carbenicillin, and related antibiotics
   2115..2703    +  rep_origin     ori: high-copy-number ColE1/pMB1/pBR322/pUC origin of replication
   2886..2978    +  CDS            lacI (fragment): lac repressor; lacI; The lac repressor binds to the lac operator to inhibit transcription in E. coli. This inhibition can be relieved by adding lactose or isopropyl-β-D-thiogalactopyranoside (IPTG).
   2991..3012    +  protein_bind   CAP binding site: CAP binding activates transcription in the presence of cAMP. E. coli catabolite activator protein
   3027..3057    +  promoter       lac promoter: promoter for the E. coli lac operon
   3065..3081    +  protein_bind   lac operator: The lac repressor binds to the lac operator to inhibit transcription in E. coli. This inhibition can be relieved by adding lactose or isopropyl-β-D-thiogalactopyranoside (IPTG). lac repressor encoded by lacI
   3126..3144    +  promoter       T3 promoter: promoter for bacteriophage T3 RNA polymerase
   3162..3560    +  promoter       TEF1 promoter: S. cerevisiae TEF1; promoter for EF-1α
   3564..3581    +  misc_feature   MCS (fragment): pBluescript multiple cloning site
   3585..4304    +  CDS            FAPα2: fluorogen-activating protein composed of a dimer of the L5-MG single-chain antibody fragment (Szent-Gyorgyi et al., 2008) binds malachite green derivatives to produce red fluorescence
   4385..4451    +  misc_feature   MCS (fragment): pBluescript multiple cloning site
   4460..4478    -  promoter       T7 promoter: promoter for bacteriophage T7 RNA polymerase
   4486..4641    +  CDS            lacZα (fragment): LacZα fragment of β-galactosidase; lacZ fragment
   4645..5073    +  rep_origin     f1 ori (sequence partly withheld): f1 bacteriophage origin of replication; arrow indicates direction of (+) strand synthesis
   5101..5152    -  misc_feature   bom (fragment): basis of mobility region from pBR322
   5360..6022    -  CDS            HIS3: imidazoleglycerol-phosphate dehydratase, required for histidine biosynthesis; S. cerevisiae HIS3; yeast auxotrophic marker
   6023..54      -  promoter       HIS3 promoter (across the origin): S. cerevisiae HIS3
