[The description below was written by a language model from this plasmid's Addgene catalogue record and pLannotate feature annotations shown in this document.]
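Description:
pRS413-TEF1pr-NFAPorig is a yeast–E. coli shuttle vector built on the pRS413 backbone and supplied as an empty tagging backbone for expressing proteins of interest in Saccharomyces cerevisiae with an N-terminal fluorogen-activating protein (FAP) tag. In yeast it is maintained as a low-copy centromeric plasmid through a CEN6/ARS element and is selected by the HIS3 auxotrophic marker, which is driven by its own promoter. In bacteria it replicates from a ColE1/pUC-type origin and confers ampicillin resistance through β-lactamase. An f1 phage origin, flanking T3 and T7 promoters, and remnants of the lac promoter/lacZα region are carried over from the pBluescript-derived polylinker.

The expression cassette consists of the constitutive S. cerevisiae TEF1 promoter followed by a short stretch of multiple cloning site and then the FAP coding sequence. This is annotated as FAPα2, a dimer of the L5-MG single-chain antibody fragment that binds malachite green derivatives to give red fluorescence. According to the depositor, this is the original FAP sequence followed by a 2xMYC epitope tag and a linker, inserted between the BamHI and SmaI sites of pRS413-TEF1pr. The MYC and linker segments are not separately annotated in the feature table, but presumably lie in the gap between the FAP CDS and the remaining polylinker. A gene cloned in frame into that downstream polylinker would be produced as a FAP-MYC-linker fusion. No gene of interest is present, and no yeast transcription terminator is annotated. The associated work concerns optimizing the FAP tag for quantitative protein trafficking and colocalization studies in yeast.
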