Addgene plasmid #221091: pRS413-TEF1pr-NFAPorig
Purpose: (Empty Backbone) FAP insert for N-terminally tagging genes of interest (original FAP + 2xMYC tag)
Depositing lab: Allyson O’Donnell. Depositing organization: University of Pittsburgh (University, School of Medicine, and Cancer Institute). Publication: Optimization of the fluorogen-activating protein tag for quantitative protein trafficking and colocalization studies in S. cerevisiae. Oppenheimer KG, Hager NA, McAtee CK, Filiztekin E, Shang C, Warnick JA, Bruchez MP, Brodsky JL, Prosser DC, Kwiatkowski AV, O'Donnell AF. Mol Biol Cell. 2024 Jul 1;35(7):mr5. doi: 10.1091/mbc.E24-04-0174. Epub 2024 May 29. PubMed 38809589.
Backbone
  Vector backbone: pRS413
  Vector type: Yeast Expression
  Selectable markers: HIS3
Growth in bacteria
  Bacterial resistance: Ampicillin, 100 μg/mL
  Growth temperature: 37°C
  Growth strain: DH5alpha
  Copy number: Low Copy
Gene/Insert
  Gene/Insert name: None
Terms and licenses: Academic/Nonprofit Terms; Industry Terms: Not Available to Industry
Depositor comments: The FAPorig-MYC-Linker sequence was cloned into the BamHI and SmaI sites of the pRS413-TEF1pr plasmid.
How to cite: pRS413-TEF1pr-NFAPorig was a gift from Allyson O’Donnell (Addgene plasmid # 221091 ; http://n2t.net/addgene:221091 ; RRID:Addgene_221091)
